Addgene plasmid #157683: pcDNA5-FRT-TO-FH-Nsp2
Purpose: mammalian expression of N-terminally Flag-His8 tagged SARS-CoV-2 Nsp2 under control of a tetracycline-inducible promoter
Depositing lab: David Tollervey. Depositing organization: University of Edinburgh. Publication: Integrative vectors for regulated expression of SARS-CoV-2 proteins implicated in RNA metabolism. Bresson S, Robertson N, Sani E, Turowski TW, Shchepachev V, Kompauerova M, Spanos C, Helwak A, Tollervey D. Wellcome Open Res. 2020 Nov 3;5:261. doi: 10.12688/wellcomeopenres.16322.1. eCollection 2020. PubMed 33313418.
Backbone
  Vector backbone: pcDNA5-FRT-TO
  Backbone manufacturer: Thermo Fisher
  Vector type: Mammalian Expression
  Selectable markers: Hygromycin
Growth in bacteria
  Bacterial resistance: Ampicillin, 100 μg/mL
  Growth temperature: 37°C
  Growth strain: DH5alpha
  Copy number: High Copy
Gene/Insert
  Gene/Insert name: FH-Nsp2
  Species: SARS-CoV-2
  Mutation: codon optimized
  Entrez Gene: ORF1ab (a.k.a. GU280_gp01)
  Tag / fusion protein: Flag-His8 (N terminal on backbone)
  Cloning method: Restriction Enzyme; 5′ cloning site Unknown (unknown if destroyed); 3′ cloning site Unknown (unknown if destroyed)
Resource information
  A portion of this plasmid was derived from a plasmid made by: IDT
Terms and licenses: Academic/Nonprofit Terms; Industry Terms
How to cite: pcDNA5-FRT-TO-FH-Nsp2 was a gift from David Tollervey (Addgene plasmid # 157683 ; http://n2t.net/addgene:157683 ; RRID:Addgene_157683)
