[The description below was written by a language model from this plasmid's Addgene catalogue record and pLannotate feature annotations shown in this document.]
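Description:
pcDNA5-FRT-TO-FH-Nsp2 is a mammalian expression plasmid built on the commercial pcDNA5-FRT-TO backbone and designed for tetracycline-regulated expression of SARS-CoV-2 Nsp2. In bacteria it is maintained as a high-copy plasmid through a ColE1/pUC-type origin and selected with ampicillin via the β-lactamase gene. Small fragments of f1 ori, lac regulatory sequences and the pBR322 bom region are also annotated as backbone remnants.

The expression cassette consists of the human CMV immediate-early enhancer and promoter followed directly by two short tet operator-like elements (which the automated annotation labels as PLtetO-1 and TRE3GV fragments). This is the CMV/TetO2 arrangement, in which transcription is blocked in cells expressing the Tet repressor and released by adding tetracycline or doxycycline. Downstream lies a codon-optimised open reading frame matching a portion of the SARS-CoV-2 replicase polyprotein 1a. The annotation's functional text refers to another cleavage product of that polyprotein, but the catalogue entry identifies the insert as Nsp2. It carries an N-terminal Flag-His8 tag supplied by the backbone, which suits tandem affinity purification and detection, although the tag is not separately annotated in the feature table. The bGH polyadenylation signal terminates the transcript.

An FRT site sits immediately upstream of a hygromycin resistance coding sequence with an SV40 poly(A) signal. No complete promoter is annotated ahead of this gene, so hygromycin resistance is expected to arise only after Flp-mediated integration into a genomic FRT landing site that provides the promoter and start codon. This allows isogenic, single-copy stable cell lines to be generated. According to the associated publication, the plasmid belongs to a set of integrative vectors for regulated expression of SARS-CoV-2 proteins implicated in RNA metabolism.
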