Features (pLannotate 1.2.2; 21 found; start..end, strand, type, name):
    115..494     +  enhancer       CMV enhancer: human cytomegalovirus immediate early enhancer
    495..698     +  promoter       CMV promoter: human cytomegalovirus (CMV) immediate early promoter
    700..719     +  promoter       PLtetO-1 promoter (fragment): modified phage lambda PL promoter with tet operator sites (Lutz and Bujard, 1997)
    721..740     +  promoter       PLtetO-1 promoter (fragment): modified phage lambda PL promoter with tet operator sites (Lutz and Bujard, 1997)
    748..781     +  promoter       TRE3GV promoter (fragment): 3rd-generation Tet-responsive promoter that can be activated by binding of Tet-On® 3G, optimized for retroviral and lentiviral vectors
    936..2858    +  CDS            R1A_SARS2 (fragment): Experimental evidence at protein level: Swiss-Prot protein existence level 1. [Non-structural protein 10]: Plays a pivotal role in viral transcription by stimulating both nsp14 3'-5' exoribonuclease and nsp16 2'-O-methyltransferase activities. Therefore plays an essential role in viral mRNAs cap methylation. From Severe acute respiratory syndrome coronavirus 2 (2019-nCoV) (SARS-CoV-2).
   2930..3154    +  polyA_signal   bGH poly(A) signal: bovine growth hormone polyadenylation signal
   3158..3179    +  promoter       SV40 promoter (fragment): SV40 enhancer and early promoter
   3200..3433    +  rep_origin     f1 ori (fragment) (sequence partly withheld): f1 bacteriophage origin of replication; arrow indicates direction of (+) strand synthesis
   3438..3485    +  protein_bind   FRT: FLP-mediated recombination occurs in the 8-bp core sequence TCTAGAAA (Turan and Bode, 2011). FLP recombinase from the Saccharomyces cerevisiae 2μ plasmid
   3493..4515    +  CDS            HygR: aminoglycoside phosphotransferase from E. coli; aph(4)-Ia; confers resistance to hygromycin
   4525..4650    +  CDS            ble (fragment): BLE_KLEPN - Experimental evidence at protein level: Swiss-Prot protein existence level 1. Binding protein with a strong affinity to the bleomycin family of antibiotics. Binds to CL990; an antimitotic-antibiotic compound. From Klebsiella pneumoniae.
   4645..4766    +  polyA_signal   SV40 poly(A) signal: SV40 polyadenylation signal
   4839..4855    -  protein_bind   lac operator: The lac repressor binds to the lac operator to inhibit transcription in E. coli. This inhibition can be relieved by adding lactose or isopropyl-β-D-thiogalactopyranoside (IPTG). lac repressor encoded by lacI
   4863..4893    -  promoter       lac promoter: promoter for the E. coli lac operon
   4908..4929    -  protein_bind   CAP binding site: CAP binding activates transcription in the presence of cAMP. E. coli catabolite activator protein
   4942..5034    -  CDS            lacI (fragment): lac repressor; lacI; The lac repressor binds to the lac operator to inhibit transcription in E. coli. This inhibition can be relieved by adding lactose or isopropyl-β-D-thiogalactopyranoside (IPTG).
   5217..5805    -  rep_origin     ori: high-copy-number ColE1/pMB1/pBR322/pUC origin of replication
   5976..6836    -  CDS            AmpR: β-lactamase; bla; confers resistance to ampicillin, carbenicillin, and related antibiotics
   6837..6941    -  promoter       AmpR promoter: bla
   7000..7052    -  misc_feature   bom (fragment): basis of mobility region from pBR322
>Addgene plasmid #157683 | pcDNA5-FRT-TO-FH-Nsp2 | addgene full sequence | sequence record 307615 | Addgene NGS Result
CGAGCAAAATTTAAGCTACAACAAGGCAAGGCTTGACCGACAATTGCATGAAGAATCTGCTTAGGGTTAG
GCGTTTTGCGCTGCTTCGCGATGTACGGGCCAGATATACGCGTTGACATTGATTATTGACTAGTTATTAA
TAGTAATCAATTACGGGGTCATTAGTTCATAGCCCATATATGGAGTTCCGCGTTACATAACTTACGGTAA
ATGGCCCGCCTGGCTGACCGCCCAACGACCCCCGCCCATTGACGTCAATAATGACGTATGTTCCCATAGT
AACGCCAATAGGGACTTTCCATTGACGTCAATGGGTGGAGTATTTACGGTAAACTGCCCACTTGGCAGTA
CATCAAGTGTATCATATGCCAAGTACGCCCCCTATTGACGTCAATGACGGTAAATGGCCCGCCTGGCATT
ATGCCCAGTACATGACCTTATGGGACTTTCCTACTTGGCAGTACATCTACGTATTAGTCATCGCTATTAC
CATGGTGATGCGGTTTTGGCAGTACATCAATGGGCGTGGATAGCGGTTTGACTCACGGGGATTTCCAAGT
CTCCACCCCATTGACGTCAATGGGAGTTTGTTTTGGCACCAAAATCAACGGGACTTTCCAAAATGTCGTA
ACAACTCCGCCCCATTGACGCAAATGGGCGGTAGGCGTGTACGGTGGGAGGTCTATATAAGCAGAGCTCT
CCCTATCAGTGATAGAGATCTCCCTATCAGTGATAGAGATCGTCGACGAGCTCGTTTAGTGAACCGTCAG
ATCGCCTGGAGACGCCATCCACGCTGTTTTGACCTCCATAGAAGACACCGGGACCGATCCAGCCTCCGGA
CTCTAGCGTTTAAACTTAAGCTTGAGATGGACTATAAAGATGACGATGACAAGGCCGCAGCCGCACATCA
CCACCATCATCACCATCACGGATCCGGGATGGCATACACACGCTATGTTGATAATAACTTTTGTGGCCCA
GACGGCTATCCGCTCGAATGCATAAAGGACCTTCTTGCACGGGCCGGAAAAGCTTCCTGCACTTTGTCTG
AGCAGTTGGACTTCATCGATACCAAAAGAGGAGTTTATTGCTGCCGAGAGCACGAGCACGAAATCGCGTG
GTACACTGAGCGCTCCGAGAAAAGCTACGAATTGCAGACGCCTTTCGAAATTAAACTCGCAAAGAAATTC
GACACCTTCAATGGTGAGTGCCCAAATTTTGTCTTCCCACTTAACAGTATTATCAAGACCATACAGCCGA
GAGTGGAGAAAAAGAAGCTGGACGGTTTCATGGGTCGGATAAGGAGCGTATACCCTGTTGCGTCCCCCAA
CGAATGCAACCAAATGTGTTTGTCAACGCTCATGAAATGCGACCATTGTGGTGAGACTAGCTGGCAAACT
GGTGACTTCGTCAAAGCTACTTGCGAATTTTGTGGCACGGAAAACCTTACCAAAGAAGGCGCTACTACTT
GTGGGTACCTTCCGCAGAATGCGGTGGTAAAAATCTATTGCCCTGCGTGCCACAACTCTGAAGTCGGACC
CGAACATTCTCTCGCTGAATATCACAACGAATCTGGTCTCAAAACGATTCTTCGAAAAGGCGGACGCACA
ATTGCGTTTGGCGGCTGCGTGTTTTCTTACGTCGGCTGTCATAACAAATGCGCCTACTGGGTGCCGCGGG
CTTCAGCCAATATTGGTTGTAACCATACCGGAGTGGTCGGGGAAGGGAGCGAGGGTCTGAATGATAACCT
GTTGGAAATTTTGCAAAAGGAAAAGGTAAACATTAATATCGTTGGAGATTTTAAATTGAACGAAGAAATC
GCGATTATTCTGGCATCCTTTTCAGCATCCACCAGTGCCTTCGTAGAGACTGTGAAGGGACTTGACTACA
AGGCTTTTAAGCAGATAGTCGAGTCTTGTGGGAATTTCAAGGTAACAAAAGGTAAAGCGAAGAAGGGTGC
TTGGAATATTGGTGAACAGAAAAGCATACTCAGCCCATTGTACGCATTTGCCAGTGAGGCGGCACGAGTA
GTGCGAAGTATTTTCAGCAGGACGCTCGAAACAGCGCAGAACTCCGTCAGGGTGCTCCAAAAAGCCGCCA
TTACTATCCTTGATGGAATTAGTCAATACAGCTTGAGACTGATAGACGCGATGATGTTTACCTCCGACTT
GGCAACGAATAACTTGGTGGTGATGGCGTATATTACGGGCGGCGTTGTTCAACTTACATCACAGTGGCTC
ACAAATATATTTGGGACGGTCTACGAGAAGCTTAAGCCGGTTCTCGACTGGCTGGAAGAAAAGTTTAAAG
AGGGGGTTGAATTTCTCCGAGATGGATGGGAAATTGTCAAATTTATTTCCACATGTGCCTGCGAGATAGT
AGGCGGGCAAATTGTCACATGCGCGAAAGAAATTAAAGAAAGCGTTCAAACATTTTTCAAGCTCGTGAAT
AAGTTCTTGGCTCTGTGTGCTGACAGCATAATAATAGGCGGGGCTAAGCTGAAAGCGTTGAATCTCGGGG
AAACATTTGTTACGCATAGTAAAGGGCTTTATCGGAAGTGTGTGAAAAGTAGGGAAGAAACCGGCCTGCT
CATGCCGTTGAAGGCTCCAAAAGAGATAATATTTCTGGAGGGCGAAACTCTGCCCACCGAGGTTCTGACC
GAGGAAGTGGTACTCAAAACTGGGGACCTGCAGCCTCTTGAGCAACCCACGTCCGAGGCTGTTGAGGCCC
CTCTTGTTGGCACACCCGTGTGCATAAACGGTTTGATGCTCTTGGAGATCAAGGACACAGAAAAGTATTG
TGCACTCGCGCCCAATATGATGGTTACGAATAATACCTTTACGCTCAAGGGAGGTGCCTAGGAGATATCC
AGCACAGTGGCGGCCGCTCGAGTCTAGAGGGCCCGTTTAAACCCGCTGATCAGCCTCGACTGTGCCTTCT
AGTTGCCAGCCATCTGTTGTTTGCCCCTCCCCCGTGCCTTCCTTGACCCTGGAAGGTGCCACTCCCACTG
TCCTTTCCTAATAAAATGAGGAAATTGCATCGCATTGTCTGAGTAGGTGTCATTCTATTCTGGGGGGTGG
GGTGGGGCAGGACAGCAAGGGGGAGGATTGGGAAGACAATAGCAGGCATGCTGGGGATGCGGTGGGCTCT
ATGGCTTCTGAGGCGGAAAGAACCAGCTGGGGCTCTAGGGGGTATCCCC
[124 nt withheld, positions 3200-3323]
C
[91 nt withheld, positions 3325-3415]
AGGGTGATGGTTCACGTACCTAGAAGTTCCTATTCCGAAGTTCCTATTCTCTAGAAAGTATAGGAACTTC
CTTGGCCAAAAAGCCTGAACTCACCGCGACGTCTGTCGAGAAGTTTCTGATCGAAAAGTTCGACAGCGTC
TCCGACCTGATGCAGCTCTCGGAGGGCGAAGAATCTCGTGCTTTCAGCTTCGATGTAGGAGGGCGTGGAT
ATGTCCTGCGGGTAAATAGCTGCGCCGATGGTTTCTACAAAGATCGTTATGTTTATCGGCACTTTGCATC
GGCCGCGCTCCCGATTCCGGAAGTGCTTGACATTGGGGAATTCAGCGAGAGCCTGACCTATTGCATCTCC
CGCCGTGCACAGGGTGTCACGTTGCAAGACCTGCCTGAAACCGAACTGCCCGCTGTTCTGCAGCCGGTCG
CGGAGGCCATGGATGCGATCGCTGCGGCCGATCTTAGCCAGACGAGCGGGTTCGGCCCATTCGGACCGCA
AGGAATCGGTCAATACACTACATGGCGTGATTTCATATGCGCGATTGCTGATCCCCATGTGTATCACTGG
CAAACTGTGATGGACGACACCGTCAGTGCGTCCGTCGCGCAGGCTCTCGATGAGCTGATGCTTTGGGCCG
AGGACTGCCCCGAAGTCCGGCACCTCGTGCACGCGGATTTCGGCTCCAACAATGTCCTGACGGACAATGG
CCGCATAACAGCGGTCATTGACTGGAGCGAGGCGATGTTCGGGGATTCCCAATACGAGGTCGCCAACATC
TTCTTCTGGAGGCCGTGGTTGGCTTGTATGGAGCAGCAGACGCGCTACTTCGAGCGGAGGCATCCGGAGC
TTGCAGGATCGCCGCGGCTCCGGGCGTATATGCTCCGCATTGGTCTTGACCAACTCTATCAGAGCTTGGT
TGACGGCAATTTCGATGATGCAGCTTGGGCGCAGGGTCGATGCGACGCAATCGTCCGATCCGGAGCCGGG
ACTGTCGGGCGTACACAAATCGCCCGCAGAAGCGCGGCCGTCTGGACCGATGGCTGTGTAGAAGTACTCG
CCGATAGTGGAAACCGACGCCCCAGCACTCGTCCGAGGGCAAAGGAATAGCACGTACTACGAGATTTCGA
TTCCACCGCCGCCTTCTATGAAAGGTTGGGCTTCGGAATCGTTTTCCGGGACGCCGGCTGGATGATCCTC
CAGCGCGGGGATCTCATGCTGGAGTTCTTCGCCCACCCCAACTTGTTTATTGCAGCTTATAATGGTTACA
AATAAAGCAATAGCATCACAAATTTCACAAATAAAGCATTTTTTTCACTGCATTCTAGTTGTGGTTTGTC
CAAACTCATCAATGTATCTTATCATGTCTGTATACCGTCGACCTCTAGCTAGAGCTTGGCGTAATCATGG
TCATAGCTGTTTCCTGTGTGAAATTGTTATCCGCTCACAATTCCACACAACATACGAGCCGGAAGCATAA
AGTGTAAAGCCTGGGGTGCCTAATGAGTGAGCTAACTCACATTAATTGCGTTGCGCTCACTGCCCGCTTT
CCAGTCGGGAAACCTGTCGTGCCAGCTGCATTAATGAATCGGCCAACGCGCGGGGAGAGGCGGTTTGCGT
ATTGGGCGCTCTTCCGCTTCCTCGCTCACTGACTCGCTGCGCTCGGTCGTTCGGCTGCGGCGAGCGGTAT
CAGCTCACTCAAAGGCGGTAATACGGTTATCCACAGAATCAGGGGATAACGCAGGAAAGAACATGTGAGC
AAAAGGCCAGCAAAAGGCCAGGAACCGTAAAAAGGCCGCGTTGCTGGCGTTTTTCCATAGGCTCCGCCCC
CCTGACGAGCATCACAAAAATCGACGCTCAAGTCAGAGGTGGCGAAACCCGACAGGACTATAAAGATACC
AGGCGTTTCCCCCTGGAAGCTCCCTCGTGCGCTCTCCTGTTCCGACCCTGCCGCTTACCGGATACCTGTC
CGCCTTTCTCCCTTCGGGAAGCGTGGCGCTTTCTCATAGCTCACGCTGTAGGTATCTCAGTTCGGTGTAG
GTCGTTCGCTCCAAGCTGGGCTGTGTGCACGAACCCCCCGTTCAGCCCGACCGCTGCGCCTTATCCGGTA
ACTATCGTCTTGAGTCCAACCCGGTAAGACACGACTTATCGCCACTGGCAGCAGCCACTGGTAACAGGAT
TAGCAGAGCGAGGTATGTAGGCGGTGCTACAGAGTTCTTGAAGTGGTGGCCTAACTACGGCTACACTAGA
AGAACAGTATTTGGTATCTGCGCTCTGCTGAAGCCAGTTACCTTCGGAAAAAGAGTTGGTAGCTCTTGAT
CCGGCAAACAAACCACCGCTGGTAGCGGTGGTTTTTTTGTTTGCAAGCAGCAGATTACGCGCAGAAAAAA
AGGATCTCAAGAAGATCCTTTGATCTTTTCTACGGGGTCTGACGCTCAGTGGAACGAAAACTCACGTTAA
GGGATTTTGGTCATGAGATTATCAAAAAGGATCTTCACCTAGATCCTTTTAAATTAAAAATGAAGTTTTA
AATCAATCTAAAGTATATATGAGTAAACTTGGTCTGACAGTTACCAATGCTTAATCAGTGAGGCACCTAT
CTCAGCGATCTGTCTATTTCGTTCATCCATAGTTGCCTGACTCCCCGTCGTGTAGATAACTACGATACGG
GAGGGCTTACCATCTGGCCCCAGTGCTGCAATGATACCGCGAGACCCACGCTCACCGGCTCCAGATTTAT
CAGCAATAAACCAGCCAGCCGGAAGGGCCGAGCGCAGAAGTGGTCCTGCAACTTTATCCGCCTCCATCCA
GTCTATTAATTGTTGCCGGGAAGCTAGAGTAAGTAGTTCGCCAGTTAATAGTTTGCGCAACGTTGTTGCC
ATTGCTACAGGCATCGTGGTGTCACGCTCGTCGTTTGGTATGGCTTCATTCAGCTCCGGTTCCCAACGAT
CAAGGCGAGTTACATGATCCCCCATGTTGTGCAAAAAAGCGGTTAGCTCCTTCGGTCCTCCGATCGTTGT
CAGAAGTAAGTTGGCCGCAGTGTTATCACTCATGGTTATGGCAGCACTGCATAATTCTCTTACTGTCATG
CCATCCGTAAGATGCTTTTCTGTGACTGGTGAGTACTCAACCAAGTCATTCTGAGAATAGTGTATGCGGC
GACCGAGTTGCTCTTGCCCGGCGTCAATACGGGATAATACCGCGCCACATAGCAGAACTTTAAAAGTGCT
CATCATTGGAAAACGTTCTTCGGGGCGAAAACTCTCAAGGATCTTACCGCTGTTGAGATCCAGTTCGATG
TAACCCACTCGTGCACCCAACTGATCTTCAGCATCTTTTACTTTCACCAGCGTTTCTGGGTGAGCAAAAA
CAGGAAGGCAAAATGCCGCAAAAAAGGGAATAAGGGCGACACGGAAATGTTGAATACTCATACTCTTCCT
TTTTCAATATTATTGAAGCATTTATCAGGGTTATTGTCTCATGAGCGGATACATATTTGAATGTATTTAG
AAAAATAAACAAATAGGGGTTCCGCGCACATTTCCCCGAAAAGTGCCACCTGACGTCGACGGATCGGGAG
ATCTCCCGATCCCCTATGGTGCACTCTCAGTACAATCTGCTCTGATGCCGCATAGTTAAGCCAGTATCTG
CTCCCTGCTTGTGTGTTGGAGGTCGCTGAGTAGTGCG
